Addgene plasmid #32067: pBabe EGFR insertionH
Depositing lab: Matthew Meyerson. Depositing organization: Dana-Farber Cancer Institute. Publication: Allele-dependent variation in the relative cellular potency of distinct EGFR inhibitors. Yuza Y, Glatt KA, Jiang J, Greulich H, Minami Y, Woo MS, Shimamura T, Shapiro G, Lee JC, Ji H, Feng W, Chen TH, Yanagisawa H, Wong KK, Meyerson M. Cancer Biol Ther. 2007 May . 6(5):661-7. 10.4161/cbt.6.5.4003 PubMed 17495523.
Backbone
  Vector backbone: pBABEpuro
  Backbone size w/o insert (bp): 5169
  Vector type: Mammalian Expression, Retroviral
  Selectable markers: Puromycin
Growth in bacteria
  Bacterial resistance: Ampicillin, 100 μg/mL
  Growth temperature: 37°C
  Growth strain: DH5alpha
  Copy number: High Copy
Gene/Insert
  Gene/Insert name: EGFR
  Species: H. sapiens (human)
  Insert size (bp): 3600
  Mutation: Insert H at H773-V774
  Entrez Gene: EGFR (a.k.a. ERBB, ERBB1, ERRP, HER1, NISBD2, NNCIS, PIG61, mENA)
  Cloning method: Restriction Enzyme; 5′ cloning site SnaB1 (destroyed during cloning); 3′ cloning site SnaB1 (destroyed during cloning)
  Sequencing primers: 5′ pBABE 5'
Terms and licenses: Academic/Nonprofit Terms; Industry Terms: Not Available to Industry
How to cite: pBabe EGFR insertionH was a gift from Matthew Meyerson (Addgene plasmid # 32067 ; http://n2t.net/addgene:32067 ; RRID:Addgene_32067)
