[The description below was written by a language model from this plasmid's Addgene catalogue record and pLannotate feature annotations shown in this document.]
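Description:
pBabe EGFR insertionH is a Moloney murine leukemia virus-based retroviral expression plasmid built on the pBABEpuro backbone, designed to deliver a mutant human epidermal growth factor receptor into mammalian cells. In bacteria it is maintained as a high-copy plasmid through a ColE1/pUC-type origin and selected with ampicillin via the β-lactamase gene and its native promoter. A short lacI fragment flagged in the annotation appears to be a backbone remnant with no functional role.

The retroviral cassette is bounded by MMLV long terminal repeats. Downstream of the 5′ LTR lie a packaging signal and a truncated gag segment lacking its start codon, which together promote efficient encapsidation of the genomic RNA when the plasmid is introduced into a packaging cell line that supplies the viral proteins in trans. The EGFR coding sequence (about 3.6 kb) follows directly and has no dedicated internal promoter annotated, so it is expressed from the 5′ LTR, as is standard for pBABE vectors. It was inserted at a SnaBI site that was destroyed on both sides during cloning. The receptor carries an insertion of a histidine residue between H773 and V774. An SV40 enhancer/early promoter then drives puromycin N-acetyltransferase, allowing selection of stably transduced cells. The software labels a small fragment next to the 3′ LTR as resembling a self-inactivating ΔU3 element, but a full LTR is also annotated there.

According to the associated publication title, the construct belongs to work comparing how different EGFR alleles vary in cellular sensitivity to distinct EGFR inhibitors, and it suits stable expression of this insertion mutant for such drug-response studies.
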