Features (pLannotate 1.2.2; 12 found; start..end, strand, type, name):
     16..485     +  LTR            LTR: long terminal repeat from Moloney murine leukemia virus
    609..883     +  misc_feature   MESV Ψ (fragment): packaging signal of murine embryonic stem cell virus
    950..1366    +  CDS            gag (truncated): truncated Moloney murine leukemia virus (MMLV) gag gene lacking the start codon
   1394..5029    +  CDS            EGFR: precursor of human epidermal growth factor receptor
   5071..5400    +  promoter       SV40 promoter: SV40 enhancer and early promoter
   5410..6009    +  CDS            PuroR: puromycin N-acetyltransferase; pac from Streptomyces alboniger; confers resistance to puromycin
   6108..6229    +  LTR            3' LTR (ΔU3) (fragment): self-inactivating 3' long terminal repeat (LTR) from Moloney murine leukemia virus
   6230..6699    +  LTR            LTR: long terminal repeat from Moloney murine leukemia virus
   6765..6817    -  CDS            lacI (fragment): lac repressor; lacI; The lac repressor binds to the lac operator to inhibit transcription in E. coli. This inhibition can be relieved by adding lactose or isopropyl-β-D-thiogalactopyranoside (IPTG).
   7000..7588    -  rep_origin     ori: high-copy-number ColE1/pMB1/pBR322/pUC origin of replication
   7748..8608    -  CDS            AmpR: β-lactamase; bla; confers resistance to ampicillin, carbenicillin, and related antibiotics
   8609..8713    -  promoter       AmpR promoter: bla
>Addgene plasmid #32067 | pBabe EGFR insertionH | addgene full sequence | sequence record 157164 | Addgene NGS results
AGTGCCACCTGCAGCCTGAATATGGGCCAAACAGGATATCTGTGGTAAGCAGTTCCTGCCCCGGCTCAGG
GCCAAGAACAGATGGAACAGCTGAATATGGGCCAAACAGGATATCTGTGGTAAGCAGTTCCTGCCCCGGC
TCAGGGCCAAGAACAGATGGTCCCCAGATGCGGTCCAGCCCTCAGCAGTTTCTAGAGAACCATCAGATGT
TTCCAGGGTGCCCCAAGGACCTGAAATGACCCTGTGCCTTATTTGAACTAACCAATCAGTTCGCTTCTCG
CTTCTGTTCGCGCGCTTCTGCTCCCCGAGCTCAATAAAAGAGCCCACAACCCCTCACTCGGGGCGCCAGT
CCTCCGATTGACTGAGTCGCCCGGGTACCCGTGTATCCAATAAACCCTCTTGCAGTTGCATCCGACTTGT
GGTCTCGCTGTTCCTTGGGAGGGTCTCCTCTGAGTGATTGACTACCCGTCAGCGGGGGTCTTTCATTTGG
GGGCTCGTCCGGGATCGGGAGACCCCTGCCCAGGGACCACCGACCCACCACCGGGAGGCAAGCTGGCCAG
CAACTTATCTGTGTCTGTCCGATTGTCTAGTGTCTATGACTGATTTTATGCGCCTGCGTCGGTACTAGTT
AGCTAACTAGCTCTGTATCTGGCGGACCCGTGGTGGAACTGACGAGTTCTGAACACCCGGCCGCAACCCT
GGGAGACGTCCCAGGGACTTTGGGGGCCGTTTTTGTGGCCCGACCTGAGGAAGGGAGTCGATGTGGAATC
CGACCCCGTCAGGATATGTGGTTCTGGTAGGAGACGAGAACCTAAAACAGTTCCCGCCTCCGTCTGAATT
TTTGCTTTCGGTTTGGAACCGAAGCCGCGCGTCTTGTCTGCTGCAGCGCTGCAGCATCGTTCTGTGTTGT
CTCTGTCTGACTGTGTTTCTGTATTTGTCTGAAAATTAGGGCCAGACTGTTACCACTCCCTTAAGTTTGA
CCTTAGGTCACTGGAAAGATGTCGAGCGGATCGCTCACAACCAGTCGGTAGATGTCAAGAAGAGACGTTG
GGTTACCTTCTGCTCTGCAGAATGGCCAACCTTTAACGTCGGATGGCCGCGAGACGGCACCTTTAACCGA
GACCTCATCACCCAGGTTAAGATCAAGGTCTTTTCACCTGGCCCGCATGGACACCCAGACCAGGTCCCCT
ACATCGTGACCTGGGAAGCCTTGGCTTTTGACCCCCCTCCCTGGGTCAAGCCCTTTGTACACCCTAAGCC
TCCGCCTCCTCTTCCTCCATCCGCCCCGTCTCTCCCCCTTGAACCTCCTCGTTCGACCCCGCCTCGATCC
TCCCTTTATCCAGCCCTCACTCCTTCTCTAGGCGCCGGCCGGATCCCAGTGTGGTGGTACATCATGCGAC
CCTCCGGGACGGCCGGGGCAGCGCTCCTGGCGCTGCTGGCTGCGCTCTGCCCGGCGAGTCGGGCTCTGGA
GGAAAAGAAAGTTTGCCAAGGCACGAGTAACAAGCTCACGCAGTTGGGCACTTTTGAAGATCATTTTCTC
AGCCTCCAGAGGATGTTCAATAACTGTGAGGTGGTCCTTGGGAATTTGGAAATTACCTATGTGCAGAGGA
ATTATGATCTTTCCTTCTTAAAGACCATCCAGGAGGTGGCTGGTTATGTCCTCATTGCCCTCAACACAGT
GGAGCGAATTCCTTTGGAAAACCTGCAGATCATCAGAGGAAATATGTACTACGAAAATTCCTATGCCTTA
GCAGTCTTATCTAACTATGATGCAAATAAAACCGGACTGAAGGAGCTGCCCATGAGAAATTTACAGGAAA
TCCTGCATGGCGCCGTGCGGTTCAGCAACAACCCTGCCCTGTGCAACGTGGAGAGCATCCAGTGGCGGGA
CATAGTCAGCAGTGACTTTCTCAGCAACATGTCGATGGACTTCCAGAACCACCTGGGCAGCTGCCAAAAG
TGTGATCCAAGCTGTCCCAATGGGAGCTGCTGGGGTGCAGGAGAGGAGAACTGCCAGAAACTGACCAAAA
TCATCTGTGCCCAGCAGTGCTCCGGGCGCTGCCGTGGCAAGTCCCCCAGTGACTGCTGCCACAACCAGTG
TGCTGCAGGCTGCACAGGCCCCCGGGAGAGCGACTGCCTGGTCTGCCGCAAATTCCGAGACGAAGCCACG
TGCAAGGACACCTGCCCCCCACTCATGCTCTACAACCCCACCACGTACCAGATGGATGTGAACCCCGAGG
GCAAATACAGCTTTGGTGCCACCTGCGTGAAGAAGTGTCCCCGTAATTATGTGGTGACAGATCACGGCTC
GTGCGTCCGAGCCTGTGGGGCCGACAGCTATGAGATGGAGGAAGACGGCGTCCGCAAGTGTAAGAAGTGC
GAAGGGCCTTGCCGCAAAGTGTGTAACGGAATAGGTATTGGTGAATTTAAAGACTCACTCTCCATAAATG
CTACGAATATTAAACACTTCAAAAACTGCACCTCCATCAGTGGCGATCTCCACATCCTGCCGGTGGCATT
TAGGGGTGACTCCTTCACACATACTCCTCCTCTGGATCCACAGGAACTGGATATTCTGAAAACCGTAAAG
GAAATCACAGGGTTTTTGCTGATTCAGGCTTGGCCTGAAAACAGGACGGACCTCCATGCCTTTGAGAACC
TAGAAATCATACGCGGCAGGACCAAGCAACATGGTCAGTTTTCTCTTGCAGTCGTCAGCCTGAACATAAC
ATCCTTGGGATTACGCTCCCTCAAGGAGATAAGTGATGGAGATGTGATAATTTCAGGAAACAAAAATTTG
TGCTATGCAAATACAATAAACTGGAAAAAACTGTTTGGGACCTCCGGTCAGAAAACCAAAATTATAAGCA
ACAGAGGTGAAAACAGCTGCAAGGCCACAGGCCAGGTCTGCCATGCCTTGTGCTCCCCCGAGGGCTGCTG
GGGCCCGGAGCCCAGGGACTGCGTCTCTTGCCGGAATGTCAGCCGAGGCAGGGAATGCGTGGACAAGTGC
AACCTTCTGGAGGGTGAGCCAAGGGAGTTTGTGGAGAACTCTGAGTGCATACAGTGCCACCCAGAGTGCC
TGCCTCAGGCCATGAACATCACCTGCACAGGACGGGGACCAGACAACTGTATCCAGTGTGCCCACTACAT
TGACGGCCCCCACTGCGTCAAGACCTGCCCGGCAGGAGTCATGGGAGAAAACAACACCCTGGTCTGGAAG
TACGCAGACGCCGGCCATGTGTGCCACCTGTGCCATCCAAACTGCACCTACGGATGCACTGGGCCAGGTC
TTGAAGGCTGTCCAACGAATGGGCCTAAGATCCCGTCCATCGCCACTGGGATGGTGGGGGCCCTCCTCTT
GCTGCTGGTGGTGGCCCTGGGGATCGGCCTCTTCATGCGAAGGCGCCACATCGTTCGGAAGCGCACGCTG
CGGAGGCTGCTGCAGGAGAGGGAGCTTGTGGAGCCTCTTACACCCAGTGGAGAAGCTCCCAACCAAGCTC
TCTTGAGGATCTTGAAGGAAACTGAATTCAAAAAGATCAAAGTGCTGGGCTCCGGTGCGTTCGGCACGGT
GTATAAGGGACTCTGGATCCCAGAAGGTGAGAAAGTTAAAATTCCCGTCGCTATCAAGGAATTAAGAGAA
GCAACATCTCCGAAAGCCAACAAGGAAATCCTCGATGAAGCCTACGTGATGGCCAGCGTGGACAACCCCC
ACCATGTGTGCCGCCTGCTGGGCATCTGCCTCACCTCCACCGTGCAACTCATCACGCAGCTCATGCCCTT
CGGCTGCCTCCTGGACTATGTCCGGGAACACAAAGACAATATTGGCTCCCAGTACCTGCTCAACTGGTGT
GTGCAGATCGCAAAGGGCATGAACTACTTGGAGGACCGTCGCTTGGTGCACCGCGACCTGGCAGCCAGGA
ACGTACTGGTGAAAACACCGCAGCATGTCAAGATCACAGATTTTGGGCTGGCCAAACTGCTGGGTGCGGA
AGAGAAAGAATACCATGCAGAAGGAGGCAAAGTGCCTATCAAGTGGATGGCATTGGAATCAATTTTACAC
AGAATCTATACCCACCAGAGTGATGTCTGGAGCTACGGGGTGACCGTTTGGGAGTTGATGACCTTTGGAT
CCAAGCCATATGACGGAATCCCTGCCAGCGAGATCTCCTCCATCCTGGAGAAAGGAGAACGCCTCCCTCA
GCCACCCATATGTACCATCGATGTCTACATGATCATGGTCAAGTGCTGGATGATAGACGCAGATAGTCGC
CCAAAGTTCCGTGAGTTGATCATCGAATTCTCCAAAATGGCCCGAGACCCCCAGCGCTACCTTGTCATTC
AGGGGGATGAAAGAATGCATTTGCCAAGTCCTACAGACTCCAACTTCTACCGTGCCCTGATGGATGAAGA
AGACATGGACGACGTGGTGGATGCCGACGAGTACCTCATCCCACAGCAGGGCTTCTTCAGCAGCCCCTCC
ACGTCACGGACTCCCCTCCTGAGCTCTCTGAGTGCAACCAGCAACAATTCCACCGTGGCTTGCATTGATA
GAAATGGGCTGCAAAGCTGTCCCATCAAGGAAGACAGCTTCTTGCAGCGATACAGCTCAGACCCCACAGG
CGCCTTGACTGAGGACAGCATAGACGACACCTTCCTCCCAGTGCCTGAATACATAAACCAGTCCGTTCCC
AAAAGGCCCGCTGGCTCTGTGCAGAATCCTGTCTATCACAATCAGCCTCTGAACCCCGCGCCCAGCAGAG
ACCCACACTACCAGGACCCCCACAGCACTGCAGTGGGCAACCCCGAGTATCTCAACACTGTCCAGCCCAC
CTGTGTCAACAGCACATTCGACAGCCCTGCCCACTGGGCCCAGAAAGGCAGCCACCAAATTAGCCTGGAC
AACCCTGACTACCAGCAGGACTTCTTTCCCAAGGAAGCCAAGCCAAATGGCATCTTTAAGGGCTCCACAG
CTGAAAATGCAGAATACCTAAGGGTCGCGCCACAAAGCAGTGAATTTATTGGAGCATGAGATGTAGGAAT
TCGCCAGCACAGTGGTCGACCCTGTGGAATGTGTGTCAGTTAGGGTGTGGAAAGTCCCCAGGCTCCCCAG
CAGGCAGAAGTATGCAAAGCATGCATCTCAATTAGTCAGCAACCAGGTGTGGAAAGTCCCCAGGCTCCCC
AGCAGGCAGAAGTATGCAAAGCATGCATCTCAATTAGTCAGCAACCATAGTCCCGCCCCTAACTCCGCCC
ATCCCGCCCCTAACTCCGCCCAGTTCCGCCCATTCTCCGCCCCATGGCTGACTAATTTTTTTTATTTATG
CAGAGGCCGAGGCCGCCTCGGCCTCTGAGCTATTCCAGAAGTAGTGAGGAGGCTTTTTTGGAGGCCTAGG
CTTTTGCAAAAAGCTTACCATGACCGAGTACAAGCCCACGGTGCGCCTCGCCACCCGCGACGACGTCCCC
AGGGCCGTACGCACCCTCGCCGCCGCGTTCGCCGACTACCCCGCCACGCGCCACACCGTCGATCCGGACC
GCCACATCGAGCGGGTCACCGAGCTGCAAGAACTCTTCCTCACGCGCGTCGGGCTCGACATCGGCAAGGT
GTGGGTCGCGGACGACGGCGCCGCGGTGGCGGTCTGGACCACGCCGGAGAGCGTCGAAGCGGGGGCGGTG
TTCGCCGAGATCGGCCCGCGCATGGCCGAGTTGAGCGGTTCCCGGCTGGCCGCGCAGCAACAGATGGAAG
GCCTCCTGGCGCCGCACCGGCCCAAGGAGCCCGCGTGGTTCCTGGCCACCGTCGGCGTCTCGCCCGACCA
CCAGGGCAAGGGTCTGGGCAGCGCCGTCGTGCTCCCCGGAGTGGAGGCGGCCGAGCGCGCCGGGGTGCCC
GCCTTCCTGGAGACCTCCGCGCCCCGCAACCTCCCCTTCTACGAGCGGCTCGGCTTCACCGTCACCGCCG
ACGTCGAGGTGCCCGAAGGACCGCGCACCTGGTGCATGACCCGCAAGCCCGGTGCCTGACGCCCGCCCCA
CGACCCGCAGCGCCCGACCGAAAGGAGCGCACGACCCCATGCATCGATAAAATAAAAGATTTTATTTAGT
CTCCAGAAAAAGGGGGGAATGAAAGACCCCACCTGTAGGTTTGGCAAGCTAGCTTAAGTAACGCCATTTT
GCAAGGCATGGAAAAATACATAACTGAGAATAGAGAAGTTCAGATCAAGGTCAGGAACAGATGGAACAGC
TGAATATGGGCCAAACAGGATATCTGTGGTAAGCAGTTCCTGCCCCGGCTCAGGGCCAAGAACAGATGGA
ACAGCTGAATATGGGCCAAACAGGATATCTGTGGTAAGCAGTTCCTGCCCCGGCTCAGGGCCAAGAACAG
ATGGTCCCCAGATGCGGTCCAGCCCTCAGCAGTTTCTAGAGAACCATCAGATGTTTCCAGGGTGCCCCAA
GGACCTGAAATGACCCTGTGCCTTATTTGAACTAACCAATCAGTTCGCTTCTCGCTTCTGTTCGCGCGCT
TCTGCTCCCCGAGCTCAATAAAAGAGCCCACAACCCCTCACTCGGGGCGCCAGTCCTCCGATTGACTGAG
TCGCCCGGGTACCCGTGTATCCAATAAACCCTCTTGCAGTTGCATCCGACTTGTGGTCTCGCTGTTCCTT
GGGAGGGTCTCCTCTGAGTGATTGACTACCCGTCAGCGGGGGTCTTTCACATGCAGCATGTATCAAAATT
AATTTGGTTTTTTTTCTTAAGTATTTACATTAAATGGCCATAGTTGCATTAATGAATCGGCCAACGCGCG
GGGAGAGGCGGTTTGCGTATTGGGCGCTCTTCCGCTTCCTCGCTCACTGACTCGCTGCGCTCGGTCGTTC
GGCTGCGGCGAGCGGTATCAGCTCACTCAAAGGCGGTAATACGGTTATCCACAGAATCAGGGGATAACGC
AGGAAAGAACATGTGAGCAAAAGGCCAGCAAAAGGCCAGGAACCGTAAAAAGGCCGCGTTGCTGGCGTTT
TTCCATAGGCTCCGCCCCCCTGACGAGCATCACAAAAATCGACGCTCAAGTCAGAGGTGGCGAAACCCGA
CAGGACTATAAAGATACCAGGCGTTTCCCCCTGGAAGCTCCCTCGTGCGCTCTCCTGTTCCGACCCTGCC
GCTTACCGGATACCTGTCCGCCTTTCTCCCTTCGGGAAGCGTGGCGCTTTCTCATAGCTCACGCTGTAGG
TATCTCAGTTCGGTGTAGGTCGTTCGCTCCAAGCTGGGCTGTGTGCACGAACCCCCCGTTCAGCCCGACC
GCTGCGCCTTATCCGGTAACTATCGTCTTGAGTCCAACCCGGTAAGACACGACTTATCGCCACTGGCAGC
AGCCACTGGTAACAGGATTAGCAGAGCGAGGTATGTAGGCGGTGCTACAGAGTTCTTGAAGTGGTGGCCT
AACTACGGCTACACTAGAAGAACAGTATTTGGTATCTGCGCTCTGCTGAAGCCAGTTACCTTCGGAAAAA
GAGTTGGTAGCTCTTGATCCGGCAAACAAACCACCGCTGGTAGCGGTGGTTTTTTTGTTTGCAAGCAGCA
GATTACGCGCAGAAAAAAAGGATCTCAAGAAGATCCTTTGATCTTTTCTACGGGGTCTGACGCTCAGTGG
AACGAAAACTCACGTTAAGGGATTTTGGTCATGAGATTATCAAAAAGGATCTTCACCTAGATCCTTTTGC
GGCCGCAAATCAATCTAAAGTATATATGAGTAAACTTGGTCTGACAGTTACCAATGCTTAATCAGTGAGG
CACCTATCTCAGCGATCTGTCTATTTCGTTCATCCATAGTTGCCTGACTCCCCGTCGTGTAGATAACTAC
GATACGGGAGGGCTTACCATCTGGCCCCAGTGCTGCAATGATACCGCGAGACCCACGCTCACCGGCTCCA
GATTTATCAGCAATAAACCAGCCAGCCGGAAGGGCCGAGCGCAGAAGTGGTCCTGCAACTTTATCCGCCT
CCATCCAGTCTATTAATTGTTGCCGGGAAGCTAGAGTAAGTAGTTCGCCAGTTAATAGTTTGCGCAACGT
TGTTGCCATTGCTACAGGCATCGTGGTGTCACGCTCGTCGTTTGGTATGGCTTCATTCAGCTCCGGTTCC
CAACGATCAAGGCGAGTTACATGATCCCCCATGTTGTGCAAAAAAGCGGTTAGCTCCTTCGGTCCTCCGA
TCGTTGTCAGAAGTAAGTTGGCCGCAGTGTTATCACTCATGGTTATGGCAGCACTGCATAATTCTCTTAC
TGTCATGCCATCCGTAAGATGCTTTTCTGTGACTGGTGAGTACTCAACCAAGTCATTCTGAGAATAGTGT
ATGCGGCGACCGAGTTGCTCTTGCCCGGCGTCAATACGGGATAATACCGCGCCACATAGCAGAACTTTAA
AAGTGCTCATCATTGGAAAACGTTCTTCGGGGCGAAAACTCTCAAGGATCTTACCGCTGTTGAGATCCAG
TTCGATGTAACCCACTCGTGCACCCAACTGATCTTCAGCATCTTTTACTTTCACCAGCGTTTCTGGGTGA
GCAAAAACAGGAAGGCAAAATGCCGCAAAAAAGGGAATAAGGGCGACACGGAAATGTTGAATACTCATAC
TCTTCCTTTTTCAATATTATTGAAGCATTTATCAGGGTTATTGTCTCATGAGCGGATACATATTTGAATG
TATTTAGAAAAATAAACAAATAGGGGTTCCGCGCACATTTCCCCGAAA
