>Addgene plasmid #32067 | pBabe EGFR insertionH | addgene partial sequence | sequence record 37324 | pBABE-3
GCGAATTCTACATCTCATGCTCCAATAAATTCACTGCTTTGTGGCGCGACCCTTAGGTATTCTGCATTTT
CAGCTGTGGAGCCCTTAAAGATGCCATTTGGCTTGGCTTCCTTGGGAAAGAAGTCCTGCTGGTAGTCAGG
GTTGTCCAGGCTAATTTGGTGGCTGCCTTTCTGGGCCCAGTGGGCAGGGCTGTCGAATGTGCTGTTGACA
CAGGTGGGCTGGACAGTGTTGAGATACTCGGGGTTGCCCACTGCAGTGCTGTGGGGGTCCTGGTAGTGTG
GGTCTCTGCTGGGCGCGGGGTTCAGAGGCTGATTGTGATAGACAGGATTCTGCACAGAGCCAGCGGGCCT
TTTGGGAACGGACTGGTTTATGTATTCAGGCACTGGGAGGAAGGTGTCGTCTATGCTGTCCTCAGTCAAG
GCGCCTGTGGGGTCTGAGCTGTATCGCTGCAAGAAGCTGTCTTCCTTGATGGGACAGCTTTGCAGCCCAT
TTCTATCAATGCAAGCCACGGTGGAATTGTTGCTGGTTGCACTCAGAGAGCTCAGGAGGGGAGTCCGTGA
CGTGGAGGGGCTGCTGAAGAAGCCCTGCTGTGGGATGAGGTACTCGTCGGCATCCACCACGTCGTCCATG
TCTTCTTCATCCATCAGGGCACGGTAGAAGTTGGAGTCTGTAGGACTTGGCAAATGCATTCTTTCATCCC
CCTGAATGACAAGGTAGCGCTGGGGGTCTCGGGCCATTTTGGAGAATTCGATGATCAACTCACGGAACTT
TGGGCGACTATCTGCGTCTATCATCCAGCACTTGACCATGATCATGTAGACATCGATGGTACATATGGGT
GGCTGAGGGAGGCGTTCTCCTTTCTCCAGA
