>Addgene plasmid #32067 | pBabe EGFR insertionH | addgene partial sequence | sequence record 37727 | hEGFR-Fwd2 5'-GCCTCTTACACCCAGTGGAG-3'
GAACTGAATTCAAAAGATCAAAGTGCTGGGCTCCGGTGCGTTCGGCACGGTGTATAAGGGACTCTGGATC
CCAGAAGGTGAGAAAGTTAAAATTCCCGTCGCTATCAAGGAATTAAGAGAAGCAACATCTCCGAAAGCCA
ACAAGGAAATCCTCGATGAAGCCTACGTGATGGCCAGCGTGGACAACCCCCACCATGTGTGCCGCCTGCT
GGGCATCTGCCTCACCTCCACCGTGCAACTCATCACGCAGCTCATGCCCTTCGGCTGCCTCCTGGACTAT
GTCCGGGAACACAAAGACAATATTGGCTCCCAGTACCTGCTCAACTGGTGTGTGCAGATCGCAAAGGGCA
TGAACTACTTGGAGGACCGTCGCTTGGTGCACCGCGACCTGGCAGCCAGGAACGTACTGGTGAAAACACC
GCAGCATGTCAAGATCACAGATTTTGGGCTGGCCAAACTGCTGGGTGCGGAAGAGAAAGAATACCATGCA
GAAGGAGGCAAAGTGCCTATCAAGTGGATGGCATTGGAATCAATTTTACACAGAATCTATACCCACCAGA
GTGATGTCTGGAGCTACGGGGTGACCGTTTGGGAGTTGATGACCTTTGGATCCAAGCCATATGACGGAAT
CCCTGCCAGCGAGATCTCCTCCATCCTGGAGAAAGGAGAACGCCTCCCTCAGCCACCCATATGTACCATC
GATGTCTACATGATCATGGTCAAGTGCTGGATGATAGACGC
